Addgene plasmid #183339: CROP_C9_Puro_AAVS1C
Purpose: All-in-One CRISPRko system with a guide RNA that targets the AAVS1 locus
Depositing lab: Prashant Mali. Depositing organization: University of California, San Diego (UCSD). Publication: Integrated genome and tissue engineering enables screening of cancer vulnerabilities in physiologically relevant perfusable ex vivo cultures. Hu M, Lei XY, Larson JD, McAlonis M, Ford K, McDonald D, Mach K, Rusert JM, Wechsler-Reya RJ, Mali P. Biomaterials. 2022 Jan;280:121276. doi: 10.1016/j.biomaterials.2021.121276. Epub 2021 Dec 2. PubMed 34890975.
Backbone
  Vector backbone: lentiCRISPR v2
  Vector type: Lentiviral
Growth in bacteria
  Bacterial resistance: Ampicillin, 100 μg/mL
  Growth temperature: 37°C
  Growth strain: NEB Stable
  Copy number: High Copy
Gene/Insert
  Gene/Insert name: AAVS1C
  gRNA/shRNA sequence: AGTACAGTTGGGAAACAACT
  Species: Synthetic
  Cloning method: Gibson Cloning
  Sequencing primers: 5′ --
Terms and licenses: Academic/Nonprofit Terms; Industry Terms: Not Available to Industry
How to cite: CROP_C9_Puro_AAVS1C was a gift from Prashant Mali (Addgene plasmid # 183339 ; http://n2t.net/addgene:183339 ; RRID:Addgene_183339)
