[The description below was written by a language model from this plasmid's Addgene catalogue record and pLannotate feature annotations shown in this document.]
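Description:
CROP_C9_Puro_AAVS1C is an all-in-one lentiviral CRISPR knockout plasmid built on the lentiCRISPR v2 backbone, carrying a single synthetic guide RNA directed at the human AAVS1 locus. It is about 13 kb, replicates in E. coli from a high-copy ColE1/pUC-type origin and is selected with ampicillin through the β-lactamase gene. An f1 origin is also present. Outside the viral region, the backbone contains an SV40/EM7-driven bleomycin/Zeocin resistance cassette with an SV40 polyadenylation signal, along with short lac-region remnants.

The transfer cassette has a third-generation, self-inactivating layout. A CMV enhancer/promoter replaces the U3 region of a truncated HIV-1 5' LTR to drive genomic RNA production in packaging cells. This is followed by the Ψ packaging signal with a partial gag sequence, the RRE for Rev-dependent export, and the cPPT/CTS. The cassette ends in a WPRE, a ΔU3 3' LTR and a bGH polyadenylation signal.

Within this frame, a human U6 Pol III promoter drives the AAVS1C spacer fused to the S. pyogenes gRNA scaffold. An EF-1α core promoter drives S. pyogenes Cas9, followed by a puromycin N-acetyltransferase coding sequence. The feature table does not annotate the linker between Cas9 and PuroR; in lentiCRISPR v2 this is normally a 2A peptide.

Transduced cells therefore express nuclease, guide and a puromycin marker from one integrated provirus. The record does not state the guide's exact role, but AAVS1 is widely treated as a safe-harbour site, so guides against it commonly serve as cutting controls in knockout experiments and screens, consistent with the associated cancer vulnerability screening work.
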