Features (pLannotate 1.2.2; 34 found; start..end, strand, type, name):
      1..589     -  rep_origin     ori: high-copy-number ColE1/pMB1/pBR322/pUC origin of replication
    760..1620    -  CDS            AmpR: β-lactamase; bla; confers resistance to ampicillin, carbenicillin, and related antibiotics
   1621..1725    -  promoter       AmpR promoter: bla
   1784..1836    -  misc_feature   bom (fragment): basis of mobility region from pBR322
   1991..2370    +  enhancer       CMV enhancer: human cytomegalovirus immediate early enhancer
   2371..2570    +  promoter       CMV promoter: human cytomegalovirus (CMV) immediate early promoter
   2588..2768    +  LTR            5' LTR (truncated): truncated 5' long terminal repeat (LTR) from HIV-1
   2815..2940    +  misc_feature   HIV-1 Ψ: packaging signal of human immunodeficiency virus type 1
   2924..3287    +  CDS            HIV-1 gag (fragment): gag protein from human immunodeficiency virus 1; gag
   3433..3666    +  misc_feature   RRE: The Rev response element (RRE) of HIV-1 allows for Rev-dependent mRNA export from the nucleus to the cytoplasm.
   4043..4143    +  CDS            Rev (fragment): human immunodeficiency virus 1 (HIV-1) Rev protein; rev; enhances nuclear export of unspliced and incompletely spliced viral mRNAs
   4193..4310    +  misc_feature   cPPT/CTS: central polypurine tract and central termination sequence of HIV-1
   4361..4601    +  promoter       U6 promoter: RNA polymerase III promoter for human U6 snRNA
   4631..4706    +  misc_RNA       gRNA scaffold: guide RNA scaffold for the Streptococcus pyogenes CRISPR/Cas9 system
   4724..4742    +  CDS            small t antigen (fragment): SV40 (simian virus 40) small t antigen
   4768..4979    +  promoter       EF-1α core promoter: core promoter for human elongation factor EF-1α
   5004..9107    +  CDS            Cas9: Cas9 (Csn1) endonuclease from the Streptococcus pyogenes Type II CRISPR/Cas system generates RNA-guided double strand breaks in DNA
   9245..9842    +  CDS            PuroR (fragment): puromycin N-acetyltransferase; pac from Streptomyces; confers resistance to puromycin
   9858..10446   +  misc_feature   WPRE: woodchuck hepatitis virus posttranscriptional regulatory element
  10497..10516   +  misc_feature   cPPT/CTS (fragment): central polypurine tract and central termination sequence of HIV-1
  10518..10751   +  LTR            3' LTR (ΔU3): self-inactivating 3' long terminal repeat (LTR) from HIV-1
  10783..11007   +  polyA_signal   bGH poly(A) signal: bovine growth hormone polyadenylation signal
  11011..11032   +  promoter       SV40 promoter (fragment): SV40 enhancer and early promoter
  11053..11481   +  rep_origin     f1 ori (sequence partly withheld): f1 bacteriophage origin of replication; arrow indicates direction of (+) strand synthesis
  11495..11824   +  promoter       SV40 promoter: SV40 enhancer and early promoter
  11872..11919   +  promoter       EM7 promoter: synthetic bacterial promoter&nbsp
  11938..12312   +  CDS            BleoR: antibiotic-binding protein; Sh ble from Streptoalloteichus hindustanus; confers resistance to bleomycin, phleomycin, and Zeocin™
  12322..12447   +  CDS            ble (fragment): BLE_KLEPN - Experimental evidence at protein level: Swiss-Prot protein existence level 1. Binding protein with a strong affinity to the bleomycin family of antibiotics. Binds to CL990; an antimitotic-antibiotic compound. From Klebsiella pneumoniae.
  12442..12563   +  polyA_signal   SV40 poly(A) signal: SV40 polyadenylation signal
  12634..12656   -  protein_bind   lac operator (fragment): The lac repressor binds to the lac operator to inhibit transcription in E. coli. This inhibition can be relieved by adding lactose or isopropyl-β-D-thiogalactopyranoside (IPTG). lac repressor encoded by lacI
  12660..12690   -  promoter       lac promoter: promoter for the E. coli lac operon
  12705..12726   -  protein_bind   CAP binding site: CAP binding activates transcription in the presence of cAMP. E. coli catabolite activator protein
  12739..12831   -  CDS            lacI (fragment): lac repressor; lacI; The lac repressor binds to the lac operator to inhibit transcription in E. coli. This inhibition can be relieved by adding lactose or isopropyl-β-D-thiogalactopyranoside (IPTG).
  12833..12966   -  rep_origin     RSF ori (fragment): Plasmids containing the RSF 1030 origin of replication can be propagated in E. coli cells that contain additional plasmids with compatible origins.
>Addgene plasmid #183339 | CROP_C9_Puro_AAVS1C | addgene full sequence | sequence record 490261 | Addgene NGS Result
TTTCCATAGGCTCCGCCCCCCTGACGAGCATCACAAAAATCGACGCTCAAGTCAGAGGTGGCGAAACCCG
ACAGGACTATAAAGATACCAGGCGTTTCCCCCTGGAAGCTCCCTCGTGCGCTCTCCTGTTCCGACCCTGC
CGCTTACCGGATACCTGTCCGCCTTTCTCCCTTCGGGAAGCGTGGCGCTTTCTCATAGCTCACGCTGTAG
GTATCTCAGTTCGGTGTAGGTCGTTCGCTCCAAGCTGGGCTGTGTGCACGAACCCCCCGTTCAGCCCGAC
CGCTGCGCCTTATCCGGTAACTATCGTCTTGAGTCCAACCCGGTAAGACACGACTTATCGCCACTGGCAG
CAGCCACTGGTAACAGGATTAGCAGAGCGAGGTATGTAGGCGGTGCTACAGAGTTCTTGAAGTGGTGGCC
TAACTACGGCTACACTAGAAGAACAGTATTTGGTATCTGCGCTCTGCTGAAGCCAGTTACCTTCGGAAAA
AGAGTTGGTAGCTCTTGATCCGGCAAACAAACCACCGCTGGTAGCGGTGGTTTTTTTGTTTGCAAGCAGC
AGATTACGCGCAGAAAAAAAGGATCTCAAGAAGATCCTTTGATCTTTTCTACGGGGTCTGACGCTCAGTG
GAACGAAAACTCACGTTAAGGGATTTTGGTCATGAGATTATCAAAAAGGATCTTCACCTAGATCCTTTTA
AATTAAAAATGAAGTTTTAAATCAATCTAAAGTATATATGAGTAAACTTGGTCTGACAGTTACCAATGCT
TAATCAGTGAGGCACCTATCTCAGCGATCTGTCTATTTCGTTCATCCATAGTTGCCTGACTCCCCGTCGT
GTAGATAACTACGATACGGGAGGGCTTACCATCTGGCCCCAGTGCTGCAATGATACCGCGAGACCCACGC
TCACCGGCTCCAGATTTATCAGCAATAAACCAGCCAGCCGGAAGGGCCGAGCGCAGAAGTGGTCCTGCAA
CTTTATCCGCCTCCATCCAGTCTATTAATTGTTGCCGGGAAGCTAGAGTAAGTAGTTCGCCAGTTAATAG
TTTGCGCAACGTTGTTGCCATTGCTACAGGCATCGTGGTGTCACGCTCGTCGTTTGGTATGGCTTCATTC
AGCTCCGGTTCCCAACGATCAAGGCGAGTTACATGATCCCCCATGTTGTGCAAAAAAGCGGTTAGCTCCT
TCGGTCCTCCGATCGTTGTCAGAAGTAAGTTGGCCGCAGTGTTATCACTCATGGTTATGGCAGCACTGCA
TAATTCTCTTACTGTCATGCCATCCGTAAGATGCTTTTCTGTGACTGGTGAGTACTCAACCAAGTCATTC
TGAGAATAGTGTATGCGGCGACCGAGTTGCTCTTGCCCGGCGTCAATACGGGATAATACCGCGCCACATA
GCAGAACTTTAAAAGTGCTCATCATTGGAAAACGTTCTTCGGGGCGAAAACTCTCAAGGATCTTACCGCT
GTTGAGATCCAGTTCGATGTAACCCACTCGTGCACCCAACTGATCTTCAGCATCTTTTACTTTCACCAGC
GTTTCTGGGTGAGCAAAAACAGGAAGGCAAAATGCCGCAAAAAAGGGAATAAGGGCGACACGGAAATGTT
GAATACTCATACTCTTCCTTTTTCAATATTATTGAAGCATTTATCAGGGTTATTGTCTCATGAGCGGATA
CATATTTGAATGTATTTAGAAAAATAAACAAATAGGGGTTCCGCGCACATTTCCCCGAAAAGTGCCACCT
GACGTCGACGGATCGGGAGATCTCCCGATCCCCTATGGTGCACTCTCAGTACAATCTGCTCTGATGCCGC
ATAGTTAAGCCAGTATCTGCTCCCTGCTTGTGTGTTGGAGGTCGCTGAGTAGTGCGCGAGCAAAATTTAA
GCTACAACAAGGCAAGGCTTGACCGACAATTGCATGAAGAATCTGCTTAGGGTTAGGCGTTTTGCGCTGC
TTCGCGATGTACGGGCCAGATATACGCGTTGACATTGATTATTGACTAGTTATTAATAGTAATCAATTAC
GGGGTCATTAGTTCATAGCCCATATATGGAGTTCCGCGTTACATAACTTACGGTAAATGGCCCGCCTGGC
TGACCGCCCAACGACCCCCGCCCATTGACGTCAATAATGACGTATGTTCCCATAGTAACGCCAATAGGGA
CTTTCCATTGACGTCAATGGGTGGAGTATTTACGGTAAACTGCCCACTTGGCAGTACATCAAGTGTATCA
TATGCCAAGTACGCCCCCTATTGACGTCAATGACGGTAAATGGCCCGCCTGGCATTATGCCCAGTACATG
ACCTTATGGGACTTTCCTACTTGGCAGTACATCTACGTATTAGTCATCGCTATTACCATGGTGATGCGGT
TTTGGCAGTACATCAATGGGCGTGGATAGCGGTTTGACTCACGGGGATTTCCAAGTCTCCACCCCATTGA
CGTCAATGGGAGTTTGTTTTGGCACCAAAATCAACGGGACTTTCCAAAATGTCGTAACAACTCCGCCCCA
TTGACGCAAATGGGCGGTAGGCGTGTACGGTGGGAGGTCTATATAAGCAGCGCGTTTTGCCTGTACTGGG
TCTCTCTGGTTAGACCAGATCTGAGCCTGGGAGCTCTCTGGCTAACTAGGGAACCCACTGCTTAAGCCTC
AATAAAGCTTGCCTTGAGTGCTTCAAGTAGTGTGTGCCCGTCTGTTGTGTGACTCTGGTAACTAGAGATC
CCTCAGACCCTTTTAGTCAGTGTGGAAAATCTCTAGCAGTGGCGCCCGAACAGGGACTTGAAAGCGAAAG
GGAAACCAGAGGAGCTCTCTCGACGCAGGACTCGGCTTGCTGAAGCGCGCACGGCAAGAGGCGAGGGGCG
GCGACTGGTGAGTACGCCAAAAATTTTGACTAGCGGAGGCTAGAAGGAGAGAGATGGGTGCGAGAGCGTC
AGTATTAAGCGGGGGAGAATTAGATCGCGATGGGAAAAAATTCGGTTAAGGCCAGGGGGAAAGAAAAAAT
ATAAATTAAAACATATAGTATGGGCAAGCAGGGAGCTAGAACGATTCGCAGTTAATCCTGGCCTGTTAGA
AACATCAGAAGGCTGTAGACAAATACTGGGACAGCTACAACCATCCCTTCAGACAGGATCAGAAGAACTT
AGATCATTATATAATACAGTAGCAACCCTCTATTGTGTGCATCAAAGGATAGAGATAAAAGACACCAAGG
AAGCTTTAGACAAGATAGAGGAAGAGCAAAACAAAAGTAAGACCACCGCACAGCAAGCGGCCGCTGATCT
TCAGACCTGGAGGAGGAGATATGAGGGACAATTGGAGAAGTGAATTATATAAATATAAAGTAGTAAAAAT
TGAACCATTAGGAGTAGCACCCACCAAGGCAAAGAGAAGAGTGGTGCAGAGAGAAAAAAGAGCAGTGGGA
ATAGGAGCTTTGTTCCTTGGGTTCTTGGGAGCAGCAGGAAGCACTATGGGCGCAGCGTCAATGACGCTGA
CGGTACAGGCCAGACAATTATTGTCTGGTATAGTGCAGCAGCAGAACAATTTGCTGAGGGCTATTGAGGC
GCAACAGCATCTGTTGCAACTCACAGTCTGGGGCATCAAGCAGCTCCAGGCAAGAATCCTGGCTGTGGAA
AGATACCTAAAGGATCAACAGCTCCTGGGGATTTGGGGTTGCTCTGGAAAACTCATTTGCACCACTGCTG
TGCCTTGGAATGCTAGTTGGAGTAATAAATCTCTGGAACAGATTTGGAATCACACGACCTGGATGGAGTG
GGACAGAGAAATTAACAATTACACAAGCTTAATACACTCCTTAATTGAAGAATCGCAAAACCAGCAAGAA
AAGAATGAACAAGAATTATTGGAATTAGATAAATGGGCAAGTTTGTGGAATTGGTTTAACATAACAAATT
GGCTGTGGTATATAAAATTATTCATAATGATAGTAGGAGGCTTGGTAGGTTTAAGAATAGTTTTTGCTGT
ACTTTCTATAGTGAATAGAGTTAGGCAGGGATATTCACCATTATCGTTTCAGACCCACCTCCCAACCCCG
AGGGGACCCGACAGGCCCGAAGGAATAGAAGAAGAAGGTGGAGAGAGAGACAGAGACAGATCCATTCGAT
TAGTGAACGGATCGGCACTGCGTGCGCCAATTCTGCAGACAAATGGCAGTATTCATCCACAATTTTAAAA
GAAAAGGGGGGATTGGGGGGTACAGTGCAGGGGAAAGAATAGTAGACATAATAGCAACAGACATACAAAC
TAAAGAATTACAAAAACAAATTACAAAAATTCAAAATTTTCGGGTTTATTACAGGGACAGCAGAGATCCA
GTTTGGTTAATTAAGGTACCGAGGGCCTATTTCCCATGATTCCTTCATATTTGCATATACGATACAAGGC
TGTTAGAGAGATAATTAGAATTAATTTGACTGTAAACACAAAGATATTAGTACAAAATACGTGACGTAGA
AAGTAATAATTTCTTGGGTAGTTTGCAGTTTTAAAATTATGTTTTAAAATGGACTATCATATGCTTACCG
TAACTTGAAAGTATTTCGATTTCTTGGCTTTATATATCTTGTGGAAAGGACGAAACACCGAGTACAGTTG
GGAAACAACTGTTTTAGAGCTAGAAATAGCAAGTTAAAATAAGGCTAGTCCGTTATCAACTTGAAAAAGT
GGCACCGAGTCGGTGCTTTTTTGAATTCGCTAGCTAGGTCTTGAAAGGAGTGGGAATTGGCTCCGGTGCC
CGTCAGTGGGCAGAGCGCACATCGCCCACAGTCCCCGAGAAGTTGGGGGGAGGGGTCGGCAATTGATCCG
GTGCCTAGAGAAGGTGGCGCGGGGTAAACTGGGAAAGTGATGTCGTGTACTGGCTCCGCCTTTTTCCCGA
GGGTGGGGGAGAACCGTATATAAGTGCAGTAGTCGCCGTGAACGTTCTTTTTCGCAACGGGTTTGCCGCC
AGAACACAGGACCGGTTCTAGAGCGCTGCCACCATGGACAAGAAGTACAGCATCGGCCTGGACATCGGCA
CCAACTCTGTGGGCTGGGCCGTGATCACCGACGAGTACAAGGTGCCCAGCAAGAAATTCAAGGTGCTGGG
CAACACCGACCGGCACAGCATCAAGAAGAACCTGATCGGAGCCCTGCTGTTCGACAGCGGCGAAACAGCC
GAGGCCACCCGGCTGAAGAGAACCGCCAGAAGAAGATACACCAGACGGAAGAACCGGATCTGCTATCTGC
AAGAGATCTTCAGCAACGAGATGGCCAAGGTGGACGACAGCTTCTTCCACAGACTGGAAGAGTCCTTCCT
GGTGGAAGAGGATAAGAAGCACGAGCGGCACCCCATCTTCGGCAACATCGTGGACGAGGTGGCCTACCAC
GAGAAGTACCCCACCATCTACCACCTGAGAAAGAAACTGGTGGACAGCACCGACAAGGCCGACCTGCGGC
TGATCTATCTGGCCCTGGCCCACATGATCAAGTTCCGGGGCCACTTCCTGATCGAGGGCGACCTGAACCC
CGACAACAGCGACGTGGACAAGCTGTTCATCCAGCTGGTGCAGACCTACAACCAGCTGTTCGAGGAAAAC
CCCATCAACGCCAGCGGCGTGGACGCCAAGGCCATCCTGTCTGCCAGACTGAGCAAGAGCAGACGGCTGG
AAAATCTGATCGCCCAGCTGCCCGGCGAGAAGAAGAATGGCCTGTTCGGAAACCTGATTGCCCTGAGCCT
GGGCCTGACCCCCAACTTCAAGAGCAACTTCGACCTGGCCGAGGATGCCAAACTGCAGCTGAGCAAGGAC
ACCTACGACGACGACCTGGACAACCTGCTGGCCCAGATCGGCGACCAGTACGCCGACCTGTTTCTGGCCG
CCAAGAACCTGTCCGACGCCATCCTGCTGAGCGACATCCTGAGAGTGAACACCGAGATCACCAAGGCCCC
CCTGAGCGCCTCTATGATCAAGAGATACGACGAGCACCACCAGGACCTGACCCTGCTGAAAGCTCTCGTG
CGGCAGCAGCTGCCTGAGAAGTACAAAGAGATTTTCTTCGACCAGAGCAAGAACGGCTACGCCGGCTACA
TTGACGGCGGAGCCAGCCAGGAAGAGTTCTACAAGTTCATCAAGCCCATCCTGGAAAAGATGGACGGCAC
CGAGGAACTGCTCGTGAAGCTGAACAGAGAGGACCTGCTGCGGAAGCAGCGGACCTTCGACAACGGCAGC
ATCCCCCACCAGATCCACCTGGGAGAGCTGCACGCCATTCTGCGGCGGCAGGAAGATTTTTACCCATTCC
TGAAGGACAACCGGGAAAAGATCGAGAAGATCCTGACCTTCCGCATCCCCTACTACGTGGGCCCTCTGGC
CAGGGGAAACAGCAGATTCGCCTGGATGACCAGAAAGAGCGAGGAAACCATCACCCCCTGGAACTTCGAG
GAAGTGGTGGACAAGGGCGCTTCCGCCCAGAGCTTCATCGAGCGGATGACCAACTTCGATAAGAACCTGC
CCAACGAGAAGGTGCTGCCCAAGCACAGCCTGCTGTACGAGTACTTCACCGTGTATAACGAGCTGACCAA
AGTGAAATACGTGACCGAGGGAATGAGAAAGCCCGCCTTCCTGAGCGGCGAGCAGAAAAAGGCCATCGTG
GACCTGCTGTTCAAGACCAACCGGAAAGTGACCGTGAAGCAGCTGAAAGAGGACTACTTCAAGAAAATCG
AGTGCTTCGACTCCGTGGAAATCTCCGGCGTGGAAGATCGGTTCAACGCCTCCCTGGGCACATACCACGA
TCTGCTGAAAATTATCAAGGACAAGGACTTCCTGGACAATGAGGAAAACGAGGACATTCTGGAAGATATC
GTGCTGACCCTGACACTGTTTGAGGACAGAGAGATGATCGAGGAACGGCTGAAAACCTATGCCCACCTGT
TCGACGACAAAGTGATGAAGCAGCTGAAGCGGCGGAGATACACCGGCTGGGGCAGGCTGAGCCGGAAGCT
GATCAACGGCATCCGGGACAAGCAGTCCGGCAAGACAATCCTGGATTTCCTGAAGTCCGACGGCTTCGCC
AACAGAAACTTCATGCAGCTGATCCACGACGACAGCCTGACCTTTAAAGAGGACATCCAGAAAGCCCAGG
TGTCCGGCCAGGGCGATAGCCTGCACGAGCACATTGCCAATCTGGCCGGCAGCCCCGCCATTAAGAAGGG
CATCCTGCAGACAGTGAAGGTGGTGGACGAGCTCGTGAAAGTGATGGGCCGGCACAAGCCCGAGAACATC
GTGATCGAAATGGCCAGAGAGAACCAGACCACCCAGAAGGGACAGAAGAACAGCCGCGAGAGAATGAAGC
GGATCGAAGAGGGCATCAAAGAGCTGGGCAGCCAGATCCTGAAAGAACACCCCGTGGAAAACACCCAGCT
GCAGAACGAGAAGCTGTACCTGTACTACCTGCAGAATGGGCGGGATATGTACGTGGACCAGGAACTGGAC
ATCAACCGGCTGTCCGACTACGATGTGGACCATATCGTGCCTCAGAGCTTTCTGAAGGACGACTCCATCG
ACAACAAGGTGCTGACCAGAAGCGACAAGAACCGGGGCAAGAGCGACAACGTGCCCTCCGAAGAGGTCGT
GAAGAAGATGAAGAACTACTGGCGGCAGCTGCTGAACGCCAAGCTGATTACCCAGAGAAAGTTCGACAAT
CTGACCAAGGCCGAGAGAGGCGGCCTGAGCGAACTGGATAAGGCCGGCTTCATCAAGAGACAGCTGGTGG
AAACCCGGCAGATCACAAAGCACGTGGCACAGATCCTGGACTCCCGGATGAACACTAAGTACGACGAGAA
TGACAAGCTGATCCGGGAAGTGAAAGTGATCACCCTGAAGTCCAAGCTGGTGTCCGATTTCCGGAAGGAT
TTCCAGTTTTACAAAGTGCGCGAGATCAACAACTACCACCACGCCCACGACGCCTACCTGAACGCCGTCG
TGGGAACCGCCCTGATCAAAAAGTACCCTAAGCTGGAAAGCGAGTTCGTGTACGGCGACTACAAGGTGTA
CGACGTGCGGAAGATGATCGCCAAGAGCGAGCAGGAAATCGGCAAGGCTACCGCCAAGTACTTCTTCTAC
AGCAACATCATGAACTTTTTCAAGACCGAGATTACCCTGGCCAACGGCGAGATCCGGAAGCGGCCTCTGA
TCGAGACAAACGGCGAAACCGGGGAGATCGTGTGGGATAAGGGCCGGGATTTTGCCACCGTGCGGAAAGT
GCTGAGCATGCCCCAAGTGAATATCGTGAAAAAGACCGAGGTGCAGACAGGCGGCTTCAGCAAAGAGTCT
ATCCTGCCCAAGAGGAACAGCGATAAGCTGATCGCCAGAAAGAAGGACTGGGACCCTAAGAAGTACGGCG
GCTTCGACAGCCCCACCGTGGCCTATTCTGTGCTGGTGGTGGCCAAAGTGGAAAAGGGCAAGTCCAAGAA
ACTGAAGAGTGTGAAAGAGCTGCTGGGGATCACCATCATGGAAAGAAGCAGCTTCGAGAAGAATCCCATC
GACTTTCTGGAAGCCAAGGGCTACAAAGAAGTGAAAAAGGACCTGATCATCAAGCTGCCTAAGTACTCCC
TGTTCGAGCTGGAAAACGGCCGGAAGAGAATGCTGGCCTCTGCCGGCGAACTGCAGAAGGGAAACGAACT
GGCCCTGCCCTCCAAATATGTGAACTTCCTGTACCTGGCCAGCCACTATGAGAAGCTGAAGGGCTCCCCC
GAGGATAATGAGCAGAAACAGCTGTTTGTGGAACAGCACAAGCACTACCTGGACGAGATCATCGAGCAGA
TCAGCGAGTTCTCCAAGAGAGTGATCCTGGCCGACGCTAATCTGGACAAAGTGCTGTCCGCCTACAACAA
GCACCGGGATAAGCCCATCAGAGAGCAGGCCGAGAATATCATCCACCTGTTTACCCTGACCAATCTGGGA
GCCCCTGCCGCCTTCAAGTACTTTGACACCACCATCGACCGGAAGAGGTACACCAGCACCAAAGAGGTGC
TGGACGCCACCCTGATCCACCAGAGCATCACCGGCCTGTACGAGACACGGATCGACCTGTCTCAGCTGGG
AGGCGACAAGCGACCTGCCGCCACAAAGAAGGCTGGACAGGCTAAGAAGAAGAAAGATTACAAAGACGAT
GACGATAAGGGATCCGGCGCAACAAACTTCTCTCTGCTGAAACAAGCCGGAGATGTCGAAGAGAATCCTG
GACCGACCGAGTACAAGCCCACGGTGCGCCTCGCCACCCGCGACGACGTCCCCAGGGCCGTACGCACCCT
CGCCGCCGCGTTCGCCGACTACCCCGCCACGCGCCACACCGTCGATCCGGACCGCCACATCGAGCGGGTC
ACCGAGCTGCAAGAACTCTTCCTCACGCGCGTCGGGCTCGACATCGGCAAGGTGTGGGTCGCGGACGACG
GCGCCGCGGTGGCGGTCTGGACCACGCCGGAGAGCGTCGAAGCGGGGGCGGTGTTCGCCGAGATCGGCCC
GCGCATGGCCGAGTTGAGCGGTTCCCGGCTGGCCGCGCAGCAACAGATGGAAGGCCTCCTGGCGCCGCAC
CGGCCCAAGGAGCCCGCGTGGTTCCTGGCCACCGTCGGAGTCTCGCCCGACCACCAGGGCAAGGGTCTGG
GCAGCGCCGTCGTGCTCCCCGGAGTGGAGGCGGCCGAGCGCGCCGGGGTGCCCGCCTTCCTGGAGACCTC
CGCGCCCCGCAACCTCCCCTTCTACGAGCGGCTCGGCTTCACCGTCACCGCCGACGTCGAGGTGCCCGAA
GGACCGCGCACCTGGTGCATGACCCGCAAGCCCGGTGCCTGAACGCGTTAAGTCGACAATCAACCTCTGG
ATTACAAAATTTGTGAAAGATTGACTGGTATTCTTAACTATGTTGCTCCTTTTACGCTATGTGGATACGC
TGCTTTAATGCCTTTGTATCATGCTATTGCTTCCCGTATGGCTTTCATTTTCTCCTCCTTGTATAAATCC
TGGTTGCTGTCTCTTTATGAGGAGTTGTGGCCCGTTGTCAGGCAACGTGGCGTGGTGTGCACTGTGTTTG
CTGACGCAACCCCCACTGGTTGGGGCATTGCCACCACCTGTCAGCTCCTTTCCGGGACTTTCGCTTTCCC
CCTCCCTATTGCCACGGCGGAACTCATCGCCGCCTGCCTTGCCCGCTGCTGGACAGGGGCTCGGCTGTTG
GGCACTGACAATTCCGTGGTGTTGTCGGGGAAATCATCGTCCTTTCCTTGGCTGCTCGCCTGTGTTGCCA
CCTGGATTCTGCGCGGGACGTCCTTCTGCTACGTCCCTTCGGCCCTCAATCCAGCGGACCTTCCTTCCCG
CGGCCTGCTGCCGGCTCTGCGGCCTCTTCCGCGTCTTCGCCTTCGCCCTCAGACGAGTCGGATCTCCCTT
TGGGCCGCCTCCCCGCGTCGACTTTAAGACCAATGACTTACAAGGCAGCTGTAGATCTTAGCCACTTTTT
AAAAGAAAAGGGGGGACTGGAAGGGCTAATTCACTCCCAACGAAGACAAGATCTGCTTTTTGCTTGTACT
GGGTCTCTCTGGTTAGACCAGATCTGAGCCTGGGAGCTCTCTGGCTAACTAGGGAACCCACTGCTTAAGC
CTCAATAAAGCTTGCCTTGAGTGCTTCAAGTAGTGTGTGCCCGTCTGTTGTGTGACTCTGGTAACTAGAG
ATCCCTCAGACCCTTTTAGTCAGTGTGGAAAATCTCTAGCAGGGCCCGTTTAAACCCGCTGATCAGCCTC
GACTGTGCCTTCTAGTTGCCAGCCATCTGTTGTTTGCCCCTCCCCCGTGCCTTCCTTGACCCTGGAAGGT
GCCACTCCCACTGTCCTTTCCTAATAAAATGAGGAAATTGCATCGCATTGTCTGAGTAGGTGTCATTCTA
TTCTGGGGGGTGGGGTGGGGCAGGACAGCAAGGGGGAGGATTGGGAAGACAATAGCAGGCATGCTGGGGA
TGCGGTGGGCTCTATGGCTTCTGAGGCGGAAAGAACCAGCTGGGGCTCTAGGGGGTATCCCC
[124 nt withheld, positions 11053-11176]
C
[91 nt withheld, positions 11178-11268]
A
[49 nt withheld, positions 11270-11318]
CCTTTGACGTTGGAGTCCACGTTCTTT
[37 nt withheld, positions 11346-11382]
ACCCTATCTCGGTCTATTCTTTTGATTTATAAGGGATTTTGCCGATTTCGGCCTATTGGTTAAAAAATGA
GCTGATTTAACAAAAATTTAACGCGAATTAATTCTGTGGAATGTGTGTCAGTTAGGGTGTGGAAAGTCCC
CAGGCTCCCCAGCAGGCAGAAGTATGCAAAGCATGCATCTCAATTAGTCAGCAACCAGGTGTGGAAAGTC
CCCAGGCTCCCCAGCAGGCAGAAGTATGCAAAGCATGCATCTCAATTAGTCAGCAACCATAGTCCCGCCC
CTAACTCCGCCCATCCCGCCCCTAACTCCGCCCAGTTCCGCCCATTCTCCGCCCCATGGCTGACTAATTT
TTTTTATTTATGCAGAGGCCGAGGCCGCCTCTGCCTCTGAGCTATTCCAGAAGTAGTGAGGAGGCTTTTT
TGGAGGCCTAGGCTTTTGCAAAAAGCTCCCGGGAGCTTGTATATCCATTTTCGGATCTGATCAGCACGTG
TTGACAATTAATCATCGGCATAGTATATCGGCATAGTATAATACGACAAGGTGAGGAACTAAACCATGGC
CAAGTTGACCAGTGCCGTTCCGGTGCTCACCGCGCGCGACGTCGCCGGAGCGGTCGAGTTCTGGACCGAC
CGGCTCGGGTTCTCCCGGGACTTCGTGGAGGACGACTTCGCCGGTGTGGTCCGGGACGACGTGACCCTGT
TCATCAGCGCGGTCCAGGACCAGGTGGTGCCGGACAACACCCTGGCCTGGGTGTGGGTGCGCGGCCTGGA
CGAGCTGTACGCCGAGTGGTCGGAGGTCGTGTCCACGAACTTCCGGGACGCCTCCGGGCCGGCCATGACC
GAGATCGGCGAGCAGCCGTGGGGGCGGGAGTTCGCCCTGCGCGACCCGGCCGGCAACTGCGTGCACTTCG
TGGCCGAGGAGCAGGACTGACACGTGCTACGAGATTTCGATTCCACCGCCGCCTTCTATGAAAGGTTGGG
CTTCGGAATCGTTTTCCGGGACGCCGGCTGGATGATCCTCCAGCGCGGGGATCTCATGCTGGAGTTCTTC
GCCCACCCCAACTTGTTTATTGCAGCTTATAATGGTTACAAATAAAGCAATAGCATCACAAATTTCACAA
ATAAAGCATTTTTTTCACTGCATTCTAGTTGTGGTTTGTCCAAACTCATCAATGTATCTTATCATGTCTG
TATACCGTCGACCTCTAGCTAGAGCTTGGCGTAATCATGGTCATAGCTGTTTCCTGTGTGAAATTGTTAT
CCGCTCACAATTCCACACAACATACGAGCCGGAAGCATAAAGTGTAAAGCCTGGGGTGCCTAATGAGTGA
GCTAACTCACATTAATTGCGTTGCGCTCACTGCCCGCTTTCCAGTCGGGAAACCTGTCGTGCCAGCTGCA
TTAATGAATCGGCCAACGCGCGGGGAGAGGCGGTTTGCGTATTGGGCGCTCTTCCGCTTCCTCGCTCACT
GACTCGCTGCGCTCGGTCGTTCGGCTGCGGCGAGCGGTATCAGCTCACTCAAAGGCGGTAATACGGTTAT
CCACAGAATCAGGGGATAACGCAGGAAAGAACATGTGAGCAAAAGGCCAGCAAAAGGCCAGGAACCGTAA
AAAGGCCGCGTTGCTGGCGTT
